>Addgene plasmid #195779 | pENTR223-BALF1 | addgene full sequence | sequence record 385873 | Addgene NGS Result
CTTTCCTGCGTTATCCCCTGATTCTGTGGATAACCGTATTACCGCCTTTGAGTGAGCTGATACCGCTCGC
CGCAGCCGAACGACCGAGCGCAGCGAGTCAGTGAGCGAGGAAGCGGAAGAGCGCCCAATACGCAAACCGC
CTCTCCCCGCGCGTTGGCCGATTCATTAATGCAGCTGGCACGACAGGTTTCCCGACTGGAAAGCGGGCAG
TGAGCGCAACGCAATTAATACGCGTACCGCTAGCCAGGAAGAGTTTGTAGAAACGCAAAAAGGCCATCCG
TCAGGATGGCCTTCTGCTTAGTTTGATGCCTGGCAGTTTATGGCGGGCGTCCTGCCCGCCACCCTCCGGG
CCGTTGCTTCACAACGTTCAAATCCGCTCCCGGCGGATTTGTCCTACTCAGGAGAGCGTTCACCGACAAA
CAACAGATAAAACGAAAGGCCCAGTCTTCCGACTGAGCCTTTCGTTTTATTTGATGCCTGGCAGTTCCCT
ACTCTCGCGTTAACGCTAGCATGGATGTTTTCCCAGTCACGACGTTGTAAAACGACGGCCAGTCTTAAGC
TCGGGCCCCAAATAATGATTTTATTTTGACTGATAGTGACCTGTTCGTTGCAACAAATTGATGAGCAATG
CTTTTTTATAATGCCAACTTTGTACAAAAAAGTTGGCATGAGGCCAGCCAAGTCTACAGATTCTGTGTTT
GTGAGGACCCCGGTCGAGGCGTGGGTCGCGCCCTCGCCGCCGGACGACAAGGTGGCTGAGTCCAGCTACC
TCATGTTCAGGGCCATGTACGCGGTGTTCACCCGGGATGAGAAAGACCTGCCTTTGCCAGCCCTGGTCCT
CTGCCGGCTCATCAAGGCCTCCCTGAGGAAGGATAGGAAGCTGTACGCGGAGCTGGCCTGCAGGACAGCC
GACATCGGGGGCAAAGACACGCACGTACGGCTCATCATCAGCGTCCTGCGCGCAGTGTACAACGACCACT
ACGACTACTGGTCGCGGCTCAGGGTGGTGCTGTGCTACACAGTGGTGTTTGCGGTGCGAAACTACCTGGA
TGACCACAAGAGCGCCGCCTTCGTGCTGGGGGCAATCGCCCACTACCTGGCCCTCTATCGCAGACTCTGG
TTTGCGAGGCTGGGCGGCATGCCAAGATCGCTGAGACGTCAGTTCCCCGTGACGTGGGCCCTGGCCAGCC
TGACTGACTTCCTGAAATCTTTGCCAACTTTCTTGTACAAAGTTGGCATTATAAGAAAGCATTGCTTATC
AATTTGTTGCAACGAACAGGTCACTATCAGTCAAAATAAAATCATTATTTGCCATCCAGCTGATATCCCC
TATAGTGAGTCGTATTACATGGTCATAGCTGTTTCCTGGCAGCTCTGGCCCGTGTCTCAAAATCTCTGAT
GTTACATTGCACAAGATAAAAATATATCATCATGCCTCCTCTAGACCAGCCAGGACAGAAATGCCTCGAC
TTCGCTGCTACCCAAGGTTGCCGGGTGACGCACACCGTGGAAACGGATGAAGGCACGAACCCAGTGGACA
TAAGCCTGTTCGGTTCGTAAGCTGTAATGCAAGTAGCGTATGCGCTCACGCAACTGGTCCAGAACCTTGA
CCGAACGCAGCGGTGGTAACGGCGCAGTGGCGGTTTTCATGGCTTGTTATGACTGTTTTTTTGGGGTACA
GTCTATGCCTCGGGCATCCAAGCAGCAAGCGCGTTACGCCGTGGGTCGATGTTTGATGTTATGGAGCAGC
AACGATGTTACGCAGCAGGGCAGTCGCCCTAAAACAAAGTTAAACATTATGAGGGAAGCGGTGATCGCCG
AAGTATCGACTCAACTATCAGAGGTAGTTGGCGTCATCGAGCGCCATCTCGAACCGACGTTGCTGGCCGT
ACATTTGTACGGCTCCGCAGTGGATGGCGGCCTGAAGCCACACAGTGATATTGATTTGCTGGTTACGGTG
ACCGTAAGGCTTGATGAAACAACGCGGCGAGCTTTGATCAACGACCTTTTGGAAACTTCGGCTTCCCCTG
GAGAGAGCGAGATTCTCCGCGCTGTAGAAGTCACCATTGTTGTGCACGACGACATCATTCCGTGGCGTTA
TCCAGCTAAGCGCGAACTGCAATTTGGAGAATGGCAGCGCAATGACATTCTTGCAGGTATCTTCGAGCCA
GCCACGATCGACATTGATCTGGCTATCTTGCTGACAAAAGCAAGAGAACATAGCGTTGCCTTGGTAGGTC
CAGCGGCGGAGGAACTCTTTGATCCGGTTCCTGAACAGGATCTATTTGAGGCGCTAAATGAAACCTTAAC
GCTATGGAACTCGCCGCCCGACTGGGCTGGCGATGAGCGAAATGTAGTGCTTACGTTGTCCCGCATTTGG
TACAGCGCAGTAACCGGCAAAATCGCGCCGAAGGATGTCGCTGCCGACTGGGCAATGGAGCGCCTGCCGG
CCCAGTATCAGCCCGTCATACTTGAAGCTAGACAGGCTTATCTTGGACAAGAAGAAGATCGCTTGGCCTC
GCGCGCAGATCAGTTGGAAGAATTTGTCCACTACGTGAAAGGCGAGATCACCAAGGTAGTCGGCAAATAA
CCCTCGAGCCACCCATGACCAAAATCCCTTAACGTGAGTTACGCGTCGTTCCACTGAGCGTCAGACCCCG
TAGAAAAGATCAAAGGATCTTCTTGAGATCCTTTTTTTCTGCGCGTAATCTGCTGCTTGCAAACAAAAAA
ACCACCGCTACCAGCGGTGGTTTGTTTGCCGGATCAAGAGCTACCAACTCTTTTTCCGAAGGTAACTGGC
TTCAGCAGAGCGCAGATACCAAATACTGTTCTTCTAGTGTAGCCGTAGTTAGGCCACCACTTCAAGAACT
CTGTAGCACCGCCTACATACCTCGCTCTGCTAATCCTGTTACCAGTGGCTGCTGCCAGTGGCGATAAGTC
GTGTCTTACCGGGTTGGACTCAAGACGATAGTTACCGGATAAGGCGCAGCGGTCGGGCTGAACGGGGGGT
TCGTGCACACAGCCCAGCTTGGAGCGAACGACCTACACCGAACTGAGATACCTACAGCGTGAGCTATGAG
AAAGCGCCACGCTTCCCGAAGGGAGAAAGGCGGACAGGTATCCGGTAAGCGGCAGGGTCGGAACAGGAGA
GCGCACGAGGGAGCTTCCAGGGGGAAACGCCTGGTATCTTTATAGTCCTGTCGGGTTTCGCCACCTCTGA
CTTGAGCGTCGATTTTTGTGATGCTCGTCAGGGGGGCGGAGCCTATGGAAAAACGCCAGCAACGCGGCCT
TTTTACGGTTCCTGGCCTTTTGCTGGCCTTTTGCTCACATGTT
Features (pLannotate 1.2.2; 12 found; start..end, strand, type, name):
    121..213     +  CDS            lacI (fragment): lac repressor; lacI; The lac repressor binds to the lac operator to inhibit transcription in E. coli. This inhibition can be relieved by adding lactose or isopropyl-β-D-thiogalactopyranoside (IPTG).
    268..295     -  terminator     rrnB T2 terminator: transcription terminator T2 from the E. coli rrnB gene
    427..470     +  terminator     rrnB T1 terminator: Escherichia coli rrnB; transcription terminator T1 from the E. coli rrnB gene
    517..553     -  CDS            lacZα (fragment): LacZα fragment of β-galactosidase; lacZ fragment
    570..665     +  protein_bind   attL3: mutant version of attL; recombination site for the Gateway® LR reaction LR Clonase™
    668..1213    +  CDS            BALF1_EBVB9 (fragment): Experimental evidence at protein level: Swiss-Prot protein existence level 1. Modulates the antiapoptotic activity of the viral protein BHRF1. May also play an active part in oncogenesis in Burkitt's lymphomy and nasopharyngeal carcinoma. From Epstein-Barr virus (strain B95-8) (HHV-4) (Human herpesvirus 4).
   1215..1310    -  protein_bind   attL3: mutant version of attL; recombination site for the Gateway® LR reaction LR Clonase™
   1329..1347    -  promoter       T7 promoter: promoter for bacteriophage T7 RNA polymerase
   1537..1560    +  promoter       Pc promoter (fragment): intI1 (promoter lies within the coding sequence); class 1 integron promoter
   1736..1792    +  CDS            GmR (fragment): gentamycin acetyltransferase; aacC1; confers resistance to gentamycin
   1799..2590    +  CDS            SmR: aminoglycoside adenylyltransferase (Murphy, 1985); aadA; confers resistance to spectinomycin and streptomycin
   2683..3271    +  rep_origin     ori: high-copy-number ColE1/pMB1/pBR322/pUC origin of replication
