[The description below was written by a language model from this plasmid's Addgene catalogue record and pLannotate feature annotations shown in this document.]
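Description:
pENTR223-BALF1 is a Gateway entry clone carrying the BALF1 open reading frame of Epstein-Barr virus in the pENTR223.1 backbone. It is a small bacterial plasmid (about 3.3 kb in the sequenced record) that replicates in E. coli from a high-copy ColE1/pUC-type origin. Selection is with spectinomycin, conferred by the aadA aminoglycoside adenylyltransferase gene (SmR). That gene lies downstream of a class 1 integron Pc promoter fragment and a short remnant of a gentamicin acetyltransferase gene. The other short lacI and lacZα fragments in the annotation appear to be non-functional backbone remnants.

The insert is annotated as matching BALF1 of the EBV B95-8 strain. This viral protein is described as modulating the antiapoptotic activity of the viral BHRF1 protein and as possibly contributing to oncogenesis. The annotation calls it a fragment, so the record does not establish whether the full-length reading frame or a stop codon is present. The coding region is flanked on both sides by Gateway attL recombination sites. The annotation software labelled both as attL3, but they sit in opposite orientations, the usual arrangement for an LR-competent entry cassette. The rrnB T1 and T2 terminators upstream insulate the cassette from read-through transcription, and a T7 promoter sits just outside the downstream att site, pointing back towards the insert. There is no promoter for expressing BALF1 in eukaryotic cells, and no tags are annotated.

As an entry clone, the plasmid serves as a donor. LR Clonase recombination moves the BALF1 ORF into destination vectors that supply promoters, fusion tags or two-hybrid domains. The associated work concerns EBV–EBV and EBV–human protein interaction mapping.
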