Addgene plasmid #195779: pENTR223-BALF1
Purpose: Gateway Entry Clone of Epstein-Barr virus BALF1
Depositing lab: Eric Johannsen. Depositing organization: Brigham and Women's Hospital. Publication: Epstein-Barr virus and virus human protein interaction maps. Calderwood MA, Venkatesan K, Xing L, Chase MR, Vazquez A, Holthaus AM, Ewence AE, Li N, Hirozane-Kishikawa T, Hill DE, Vidal M, Kieff E, Johannsen E. Proc Natl Acad Sci U S A. 2007 May 1;104(18):7606-11. doi: 10.1073/pnas.0702332104. Epub 2007 Apr 19. PubMed 17446270.
Backbone
  Vector backbone: pENTR223.1
  Backbone manufacturer: Invitrogen
  Backbone size w/o insert (bp): 2875
  Vector type: Gateway Entry Vector
Growth in bacteria
  Bacterial resistance: Spectinomycin, 50 μg/mL
  Growth temperature: 37°C
  Growth strain: DH5alpha
  Copy number: High Copy
Gene/Insert
  Gene/Insert name: BALF1
  Species: Epstein-Barr virus
  Entrez Gene: BALF1 (a.k.a. HHV4_BALF1)
  Cloning method: Gateway Cloning
Terms and licenses: Academic/Nonprofit Terms; Industry Terms: Not Available to Industry
How to cite: pENTR223-BALF1 was a gift from Eric Johannsen (Addgene plasmid # 195779 ; http://n2t.net/addgene:195779 ; RRID:Addgene_195779)
